Addgene plasmid #78101: pEx1-pEF-H2B-mCherry-T2A-rTetR-EED
Purpose: Expresses rTetR-EED for gene silencing and the nuclear H2B-mCherry marker in mammalian cells.
Depositing lab: Michael Elowitz. Depositing organization: California Institute of Technology. Publication: Dynamics of epigenetic regulation at the single-cell level. Bintu L, Yong J, Antebi YE, McCue K, Kazuki Y, Uno N, Oshimura M, Elowitz MB. Science. 2016 Feb 12;351(6274):720-4. doi: 10.1126/science.aab2956. PubMed 26912859.
Backbone
  Vector backbone: pExchange1
  Backbone manufacturer: Agilent Technologies
  Backbone size w/o insert (bp): 4113
  Total vector size (bp): 7227
  Modifications to backbone: original CMV was replaced with pEF cut with BamHI and KpnI before Gibson
  Vector type: Mammalian Expression, Synthetic Biology
Growth in bacteria
  Bacterial resistance: Ampicillin, 100 μg/mL
  Growth temperature: 37°C
  Growth strain: DH5alpha
  Copy number: High Copy
Gene/Insert
  Gene/Insert name: H2B-mCherry-T2A-rTetR-EED
  Species: H. sapiens (human), Synthetic
  Insert size (bp): 3114
  GenBank ID: https://www.ncbi.nlm.nih.gov/gene/8726
  Entrez Gene: EED (a.k.a. COGIS, HEED, WAIT1)
  Promoter: pEF alpha
  Tag / fusion protein: rTetR (N terminal on insert)
  Cloning method: Gibson Cloning
  Sequencing primers: 5′ F1-factor: CTAAAGTGCGAAAGCGGCGG; 3′ T7 primer: TAATACGACTCACTATAGGG
Resource information
  A portion of this plasmid was derived from a plasmid made by: pCMV-HA-EED was purchased from Addgene (https://www.addgene.org/24231/); rTetR was PCR-amplified from the rtTA3 system, Clontech
Terms and licenses: Academic/Nonprofit Terms; Industry Terms: Not Available to Industry
How to cite: pEx1-pEF-H2B-mCherry-T2A-rTetR-EED was a gift from Michael Elowitz (Addgene plasmid # 78101 ; http://n2t.net/addgene:78101 ; RRID:Addgene_78101)
