[The description below was written by a language model from this plasmid's Addgene catalogue record and pLannotate feature annotations shown in this document.]
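Description:
pEx1-pEF-H2B-mCherry-T2A-rTetR-EED is a 7.2 kb mammalian expression plasmid built on the pExchange1 backbone, in which the original CMV promoter was replaced by the human EF-1α promoter. The annotation shows the EF-1α core promoter followed by its intron A, which together drive strong constitutive transcription in mammalian cells. In bacteria the plasmid is maintained at high copy through a ColE1/pUC-type origin and selected with ampicillin via the β-lactamase gene. An f1 origin and a single loxP site, the latter lying between the AmpR promoter and the AmpR coding sequence, are also present in the backbone. No mammalian selection marker is annotated.

The roughly 3.1 kb insert, assembled by Gibson cloning, is a single open reading frame encoding two products separated by a T2A self-cleaving peptide. The T2A is named in the record but not separately annotated, and presumably lies in the gap between mCherry and rTetR. The first product is human histone H2B fused to mCherry, a chromatin-bound red nuclear marker that identifies expressing cells. The second is rTetR, the DNA-binding portion amplified from rtTA3 and detected as an rtTA3 fragment, fused to the N terminus of human EED, a Polycomb group protein and core component of the H3K27-methylating PRC2 complex. Because rTetR binds Tet operator sites in the presence of doxycycline, EED can be recruited inducibly to a reporter gene carrying such sites to trigger silencing. Flanking T3 and T7 promoters and SV40 small t intron and polyadenylation sequences complete the cassette. The plasmid was made for studies of epigenetic silencing dynamics at the single-cell level.
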