Features (pLannotate 1.2.2; 18 found; start..end, strand, type, name):
      7..213     +  promoter       EF-1α core promoter: core promoter for human elongation factor EF-1α
    214..1152    +  intron         EF-1α intron A: intron upstream of the start codon of human EF-1α
   1185..1203    +  promoter       T3 promoter: promoter for bacteriophage T3 RNA polymerase
   1216..1244    +  misc_feature   MCS (fragment): pBluescript multiple cloning site
   1264..1641    +  CDS            H2B: human histone H2B; HIST1H2BJ
   1648..2355    +  CDS            mCherry: mCherry is a basic (constitutively fluorescent) red fluorescent protein published in 2004, derived from Discosoma sp.. It is reported to be a very rapidly-maturing monomer with low acid sensitivity.
   2413..3030    +  CDS            rtTA3 (fragment): reverse tetracycline transactivator 3 activates expression from Tet-responsive promoters in the presence of doxycycline
   3055..4374    +  CDS            EED: EED_HUMAN - Experimental evidence at protein level: Swiss-Prot protein existence level 1. Polycomb group (PcG) protein. Component of the PRC2/EED-EZH2 complex, which methylates 'Lys-9' and 'Lys-27' of histone H3, leading to transcriptional repression of the affected target gene. Also recognizes 'Lys-26' trimethylated histone H1 with the effect of inhibiting PRC2 complex methyltransferase activity on nucleosomal histone H3 'Lys-27', whereas H3 'Lys-27' recognition has the opposite effect, enabling the propagation of this repressive mark. The PRC2/EED- EZH2 complex may also serve as a recruiting
   4405..4423    -  promoter       T7 promoter: promoter for bacteriophage T7 RNA polymerase
   4433..4472    +  CDS            lacZα (fragment): LacZα fragment of β-galactosidase; lacZ fragment
   4482..4537    +  intron         small t intron (fragment): SV40 (simian virus 40) small t antigen intron
   4537..4674    +  CDS            large T antigen (fragment): large T antigen from SV40 (simian virus 40)
   4697..4818    +  polyA_signal   SV40 poly(A) signal: SV40 polyadenylation signal
   4852..5280    -  rep_origin     f1 ori (sequence partly withheld): f1 bacteriophage origin of replication; arrow indicates direction of (+) strand synthesis
   5307..5409    +  promoter       AmpR promoter: bla
   5426..5459    -  protein_bind   loxP: Cre-mediated recombination occurs in the 8-bp core sequence (GCATACAT). Cre recombinase
   5501..6361    -  CDS            AmpR: β-lactamase; bla; confers resistance to ampicillin, carbenicillin, and related antibiotics
   6531..7119    +  rep_origin     ori: high-copy-number ColE1/pMB1/pBR322/pUC origin of replication
>Addgene plasmid #78101 | pEx1-pEF-H2B-mCherry-T2A-rTetR-EED | depositor full sequence | sequence record 146271 | pEx1-pEF-H2B-mCherry-T2A-rTetR-EED sequence 7227 bps
ATGCATGAGCGCACATCGCCCACAGTCCCCGAGAAGTTGGGGGGAGGGGTCGGCAATTGAACCGGTGCCT
AGAGAAGGTGGCGCGGGGTAAACTGGGAAAGTGATGTCGTGTACTGGCTCCGCCTTTTTCCCGAGGGTGG
GGGAGAACCGTATATAAGTGCAGTAGTCGCCGTGAACGTTCTTTTTCGCAACGGGTTTGCCGCCAGAACA
CAGGTAAGTGCCGTGTGTGGTTCCCGCGGGCCTGGCCTCTTTACGGGTTATGGCCCTTGCGTGCCTTGAA
TTACTTCCACCTGGCTGCAGTACGTGATTCTTGATCCCGAGCTTCGGGTTGGAAGTGGGTGGGAGAGTTC
GAGGCCTTGCGCTTAAGGAGCCCCTTCGCCTCGTGCTTGAGTTGAGGCCTGGCCTGGGCGCTGGGGCCGC
CGCGTGCGAATCTGGTGGCACCTTCGCGCCTGTCTCGCTGCTTTCGATAAGTCTCTAGCCATTTAAAATT
TTTGATGACCTGCTGCGACGCTTTTTTTCTGGCAAGATAGTCTTGTAAATGCGGGCCAAGATCTGCACAC
TGGTATTTCGGTTTTTGGGGCCGCGGGCGGCGACGGGGCCCGTGCGTCCCAGCGCACATGTTCGGCGAGG
CGGGGCCTGCGAGCGCGGCCACCGAGAATCGGACGGGGGTAGTCTCAAGCTGGCCGGCCTGCTCTGGTGC
CTGGCCTCGCGCCGCCGTGTATCGCCCCGCCCTGGGCGGCAAGGCTGGCCCGGTCGGCACCAGTTGCGTG
AGCGGAAAGATGGCCGCTTCCCGGCCCTGCTGCAGGGAGCTCAAAATGGAGGACGCGGCGCTCGGGAGAG
CGGGCGGGTGAGTCACCCACACAAAGGAAAAGGGCCTTTCCGTCCTCAGCCGTCGCTTCATGTGACTCCA
CGGAGTACCGGGCGCCGTCCAGGCACCTCGATTAGTTCTCGAGCTTTTGGAGTACGTCGTCTTTAGGTTG
GGGGGAGGGGTTTTATGCGATGGAGTTTCCCCACACTGAGTGGGTGGAGACTGAAGTTAGGCCAGCTTGG
CACTTGATGTAATTCTCCTTGGAATTTGCCCTTTTTGAGTTTGGATCTTGGTTCATTCTCAAGCCTCAGA
CAGTGGTTCAAAGTTTTTTTCTTCCATTTCAGGTGTCGTGAGCTAGCGATTACGCCAAGCTCGAAATTAA
CCCTCACTAAAGGGAACAAAAGCTGGAGCTCCACCGCGGTGGCGGCCGCTCTAGCCCGGGCGGATCCGCC
ACCATGCCAGAGCCAGCGAAGTCTGCTCCCGCCCCGAAAAAGGGCTCCAAGAAGGCGGTGACTAAGGCGC
AGAAGAAAGGCGGCAAGAAGCGCAAGCGCAGCCGCAAGGAGAGCTATTCCATCTATGTGTACAAGGTTCT
GAAGCAGGTCCACCCTGACACCGGCATTTCGTCCAAGGCCATGGGCATCATGAATTCGTTTGTGAACGAC
ATTTTCGAGCGCATCGCAGGTGAGGCTTCCCGCCTGGCGCATTACAACAAGCGCTCGACCATCACCTCCA
GGGAGATCCAGACGGCCGTGCGCCTGCTGCTGCCTGGGGAGTTGGCCAAGCACGCCGTGTCCGAGGGTAC
TAAGGCCATCACCAAGTACACCAGCGCTAAGCCTAGGATGGTGAGCAAGGGCGAGGAGGATAACATGGCC
ATCATCAAGGAGTTCATGCGCTTCAAGGTGCACATGGAGGGCTCCGTGAACGGCCACGAGTTCGAGATCG
AGGGCGAGGGCGAGGGCCGCCCCTACGAGGGCACCCAGACCGCCAAGCTGAAGGTGACCAAGGGTGGCCC
CCTGCCCTTCGCCTGGGACATCCTGTCCCCTCAGTTCATGTACGGCTCCAAGGCCTACGTGAAGCACCCC
GCCGACATTCCCGACTACTTGAAGCTGTCCTTCCCCGAGGGCTTCAAGTGGGAGCGCGTGATGAACTTCG
AGGACGGCGGCGTGGTGACCGTGACCCAGGACTCCTCCCTGCAGGACGGCGAGTTCATCTACAAGGTGAA
GCTGCGCGGCACCAACTTCCCCTCCGACGGCCCCGTAATGCAGAAGAAGACCATGGGCTGGGAGGCCTCC
TCCGAGCGGATGTACCCCGAGGACGGCGCCCTGAAGGGCGAGATCAAGCAGAGGCTGAAGCTGAAGGACG
GCGGCCACTACGACGCTGAGGTCAAGACCACCTACAAGGCCAAGAAGCCCGTGCAGCTGCCCGGCGCCTA
CAACGTCAACATCAAGTTGGACATCACCTCCCACAACGAGGACTACACCATCGTGGAACAGTACGAACGC
GCCGAGGGCCGCCACTCCACCGGCGGCATGGACGAGCTGTACAAGTCTGAGGGCAGGGGGAGCCTCCTAA
CTTGCGGAGACGTCGAGGAGAATCCTGGCCCATCTAGACTGGACAAGAGCAAAGTCATAAACGGAGCTCT
GGAATTACTCAATGGTGTCGGTATCGAAGGCCTGACGACAAGGAAACTCGCTCAAAAGCTGGGAGTTGAG
CAGCCTACCCTGTACTGGCACGTGAAGAACAAGCGGGCCCTGCTCGATGCCCTGCCAATCGAGATGCTGG
ACAGGCATCATACCCACTTCTGCCCCCTGGAAGGCGAGTCATGGCAAGACTTTCTGCGGAACAACGCCAA
GTCATACCGCTGTGCTCTCCTCTCACATCGCGACGGGGCTAAAGTGCATCTCGGCACCCGCCCAACAGAG
AAACAGTACGAAACCCTGGAAAATCAGCTCGCGTTCCTGTGTCAGCAAGGCTTCTCCCTGGAGAACGCAC
TGTACGCTCTGTCCGCCGTGGGCCACTTTACACTGGGCTGCGTATTGGAGGAACAGGAGCATCAAGTAGC
AAAAGAGGAAAGAGAGACACCTACCACCGATTCTATGCCCCCACTTCTGAGACAAGCAATTGAGCTGTTC
GACCGGCAGGGAGCCGAACCTGCCTTCCTTTTCGGCCTGGAACTAATCATATGTGGCCTGGAGAAACAGC
TAAAGTGCGAAAGCGGCGGGGGTAGCGGCAGCGGTAGCGCATGCTCCGAGAGGGAAGTGTCGACTGCGCC
GGCGGGAACAGACATGCCCGCGGCCAAGAAGCAGAAGTTGAGCAGCGACGAGAACAGCAACCCGGACCTC
TCGGGAGACGAAAATGACGATGCTGTCAGTATTGAGAGTGGCACAAACACAGAACGCCCGGACACGCCCA
CAAATACGCCAAATGCACCAGGAAGGAAAAGCTGGGGAAAGGGAAAATGGAAGTCAAAGAAATGCAAATA
TTCTTTCAAATGTGTGAACAGCCTCAAGGAAGATCATAACCAGCCATTGTTTGGAGTTCAGTTTAACTGG
CACAGTAAAGAAGGAGACCCTCTGGTGTTTGCAACTGTGGGAAGCAACAGAGTAACCTTATACGAATGCC
ATTCACAGGGGGAGATACGGTTATTGCAGTCCTATGTAGATGCTGATGCAGATGAAAACTTTTACACTTG
TGCATGGACCTATGATAGCAACACCAGCCACCCTCTATTAGCAGTTGCTGGATCTAGAGGCATTATAAGA
ATAATTAATCCTATAACAATGCAGTGTATAAAGCACTATGTTGGCCATGGAAATGCTATCAATGAGCTGA
AATTCCACCCACGAGACCCAAACCTTCTCCTGTCAGTAAGTAAAGATCATGCTTTACGGTTATGGAATAT
CCAAACAGACACTCTTGTGGCAATATTCGGAGGTGTGGAAGGGCACAGAGATGAAGTTCTGAGTGCTGAT
TATGATCTTTTGGGTGAAAAAATAATGTCCTGTGGTATGGATCACTCTCTTAAACTGTGGAGAATCAACT
CAAAGAGGATGATGAATGCAATTAAGGAGTCTTATGATTATAACCCAAACAAAACTAACAGGCCATTTAT
TTCCCAGAAAATCCACTTTCCTGACTTTTCTACCAGAGACATACATAGGAATTATGTTGATTGTGTGCGA
TGGTTAGGCGATTTGATACTTTCCAAGTCTTGTGAAAATGCCATTGTATGCTGGAAACCTGGCAAAATGG
AGGATGATATAGATAAAATTAAACCTAGTGAGTCTAATGTGACTATTCTTGGGCGATTTGATTACAGCCA
GTGTGACATTTGGTACATGAGGTTTTCTATGGATTTCTGGCAAAAGATGCTTGCATTGGGCAATCAGGTT
GGCAAACTGTATGTTTGGGATTTAGAAGTAGAAGATCCTCATAAAGCCAAATGCACAACACTGACCCATC
ATAAATGTGGCGCGGCTATTCGACAAACCAGTTTCAGTAGGGATAGCAGCATCCTCATAGCTGTCTGCGA
TGATGCCAGCATTTGGCGCTGGGATCGACTTCGATAAGGTACCAGGTAAGTGTACCCAATTCGCCCTATA
GTGAGTCGTATTACAATTCACTCGATCGCCCTTCCCAACAGTTGCGCAGCCTGAATGGCGAATGGAGATC
CAATTTTTAAGTGTATAATGTGTTAAACTACTGATTCTAATTGTTTGTGTATTTTAGATTCACAGTCCCA
AGGCTCATTTCAGGCCCCTCAGTCCTCACAGTCTGTTCATGATCATAATCAGCCATACCACATTTGTAGA
GGTTTTACTTGCTTTAAAAAACCTCCCACACCTCCCCCTGAACCTGAAACATAAAATGAATGCAATTGTT
GTTGTTAACTTGTTTATTGCAGCTTATAATGGTTACAAATAAAGCAATAGCATCACAAATTTCACAAATA
AAGCATTTTTTTCACTGCATTCTAGTTGTGGTTTGTCCAAACTCATCAATGTATCTTAACGCGTAAATTG
TAAGCGTTAATATTTTGTTAAAATTCGCGTTAAATTTTTGTTAAATCAGCTCATTTTTTAACCAATAGGC
CGAAATCGGCAAAATCCCTTATAAATCAAAAGAATAGACCGAGATAGGGT
[37 nt withheld, positions 4951-4987]
AAAGAACGTGGACTCCAACGTCAAAGG
[49 nt withheld, positions 5015-5063]
T
[91 nt withheld, positions 5065-5155]
G
[124 nt withheld, positions 5157-5280]
CAGGTGGCACTTTTCGGGGAAATGTGCGCGGAACCCCTATTTGTTTATTTTTCTAAATACATTCAAATAT
GTATCCGCTCATGAGACAATAACCCTGATAAATGCTTCAATAATATTGAAAAAGGAAGAATCCTGAGGCC
GGGCCATAACTTCGTATAATGTATGCTATACGAAGTTATCCATGGGCCCCCCCTCGACATGAGTAAACTT
GGTCTGACAGTTACCAATGCTTAATCAGTGAGGCACCTATCTCAGCGATCTGTCTATTTCGTTCATCCAT
AGTTGCCTGACTCCCCGTCGTGTAGATAACTACGATACGGGAGGGCTTACCATCTGGCCCCAGTGCTGCA
ATGATACCGCGAGACCCACGCTCACCGGCTCCAGATTTATCAGCAATAAACCAGCCAGCCGGAAGGGCCG
AGCGCAGAAGTGGTCCTGCAACTTTATCCGCCTCCATCCAGTCTATTAATTGTTGCCGGGAAGCTAGAGT
AAGTAGTTCGCCAGTTAATAGTTTGCGCAACGTTGTTGCCATTGCTACAGGCATCGTGGTGTCACGCTCG
TCGTTTGGTATGGCTTCATTCAGCTCCGGTTCCCAACGATCAAGGCGAGTTACATGATCCCCCATGTTGT
GCAAAAAAGCGGTTAGCTCCTTCGGTCCTCCGATCGTTGTCAGAAGTAAGTTGGCCGCAGTGTTATCACT
CATGGTTATGGCAGCACTGCATAATTCTCTTACTGTCATGCCATCCGTAAGATGCTTTTCTGTGACTGGT
GAGTACTCAACCAAGTCATTCTGAGAATAGTGTATGCGGCGACCGAGTTGCTCTTGCCCGGCGTCAATAC
GGGATAATACCGCGCCACATAGCAGAACTTTAAAAGTGCTCATCATTGGAAAACGTTCTTCGGGGCGAAA
ACTCTCAAGGATCTTACCGCTGTTGAGATCCAGTTCGATGTAACCCACTCGTGCACCCAACTGATCTTCA
GCATCTTTTACTTTCACCAGCGTTTCTGGGTGAGCAAAAACAGGAAGGCAAAATGCCGCAAAAAAGGGAA
TAAGGGCGACACGGAAATGTTGAATACTCATACTCTTCCTCAGGTTACTCATATATACTTTAGATTGATT
TAAAACTTCATTTTTAATTTAAAAGGATCTAGGTGAAGATCCTTTTTGATAATCTCATGACCAAAATCCC
TTAACGTGAGTTTTCGTTCCACTGAGCGTCAGACCCCGTAGAAAAGATCAAAGGATCTTCTTGAGATCCT
TTTTTTCTGCGCGTAATCTGCTGCTTGCAAACAAAAAAACCACCGCTACCAGCGGTGGTTTGTTTGCCGG
ATCAAGAGCTACCAACTCTTTTTCCGAAGGTAACTGGCTTCAGCAGAGCGCAGATACCAAATACTGTCCT
TCTAGTGTAGCCGTAGTTAGGCCACCACTTCAAGAACTCTGTAGCACCGCCTACATACCTCGCTCTGCTA
ATCCTGTTACCAGTGGCTGCTGCCAGTGGCGATAAGTCGTGTCTTACCGGGTTGGACTCAAGACGATAGT
TACCGGATAAGGCGCAGCGGTCGGGCTGAACGGGGGGTTCGTGCACACAGCCCAGCTTGGAGCGAACGAC
CTACACCGAACTGAGATACCTACAGCGTGAGCTATGAGAAAGCGCCACGCTTCCCGAAGGGAGAAAGGCG
GACAGGTATCCGGTAAGCGGCAGGGTCGGAACAGGAGAGCGCACGAGGGAGCTTCCAGGGGGAAACGCCT
GGTATCTTTATAGTCCTGTCGGGTTTCGCCACCTCTGACTTGAGCGTCGATTTTTGTGATGCTCGTCAGG
GGGGCGGAGCCTATGGAAAAACGCCAGCAACGCGGCCTTTTTACGGTTCCTGGCCTTTTGCTGGCCTTTT
GCTCACATGTTCTTTCCTGCGTTATCCCCTGATTCTGTGGATAACCGTATTACCGCC
