>Addgene plasmid #78101 | pEx1-pEF-H2B-mCherry-T2A-rTetR-EED | addgene partial sequence | sequence record 149993 | T3 5'-GCAATTAACCCTCACTAAAGG-3'
CGCGGTGGCGGCCGCTCTAGCCCGGGCGGATCCGCCACCATGCCAGAGCCAGCGAAGTCTGCTCCCGCCC
CGAAAAAGGGCTCCAAGAAGGCGGTGACTAAGGCGCAGAAGAAAGGCGGCAAGAAGCGCAAGCGCAGCCG
CAAGGAGAGCTATTCCATCTATGTGTACAAGGTTCTGAAGCAGGTCCACCCTGACACCGGCATTTCGTCC
AAGGCCATGGGCATCATGAATTCGTTTGTGAACGACATTTTCGAGCGCATCGCAGGTGAGGCTTCCCGCC
TGGCGCATTACAACAAGCGCTCGACCATCACCTCCAGGGAGATCCAGACGGCCGTGCGCCTGCTGCTGCC
TGGGGAGTTGGCCAAGCACGCCGTGTCCGAGGGTACTAAGGCCATCACCAAGTACACCAGCGCTAAGCCT
AGGATGGTGAGCAAGGGCGAGGAGGATAACATGGCCATCATCAAGGAGTTCATGCGCTTCAAGGTGCACA
TGGAGGGCTCCGTGAACGGCCACGAGTTCGAGATCGAGGGCGAGGGCGAGGGCCGCCCCTACGAGGGCAC
CCAGACCGCCAAGCTGAAGGTGACCAAGGGTGGCCCCCTGCCCTTCGCCTGGGACATCCTGTCCCCTCAG
TTCATGTACGGCTCCAAGGCCTACGTGAAGCACCCCGCCGACATTCCCGACTACTTGAAGCTGTCCTTCC
CCGAGGGCTTCAAGTGGGAGCGCGTGATGAACTTCGAGGACGGCGGCGTGGTGACCGTGACCCAGGACTC
CTCCCTGCAGGACGGCGAGTTCATCTACAAGGTGAA
