>Addgene plasmid #78101 | pEx1-pEF-H2B-mCherry-T2A-rTetR-EED | addgene partial sequence | sequence record 149994 | SV40-splice-R2 5'-CACAAACAATTAGAATCAGTAG-3'
AAATTGGATCTCCATTCGCCATTCAGGCTGCGCAACTGTTGGGAAGGGCGATCGAGTGAATTGTAATACG
ACTCACTATAGGGCGAATTGGGTACACTTACCTGGTACCTTATCGAAGTCGATCCCAGCGCCAAATGCTG
GCATCATCGCAGACAGCTATGAGGATGCTGCTATCCCTACTGAAACTGGTTTGTCGAATAGCCGCGCCAC
ATTTATGATGGGTCAGTGTTGTGCATTTGGCTTTATGAGGATCTTCTACTTCTAAATCCCAAACATACAG
TTTGCCAACCTGATTGCCCAATGCAAGCATCTTTTGCCAGAAATCCATAGAAAACCTCATGTACCAAATG
TCACACTGGCTGTAATCAAATCGCCCAAGAATAGTCACATTAGACTCACTAGGTTTAATTTTATCTATAT
CATCCTCCATTTTGCCAGGTTTCCAGCATACAATGGCATTTTCACAAGACTTGGAAAGTATCAAATCGCC
TAACCATCGCACACAATCAACATAATTCCTATGTATGTCTCTGGTAGAAAAGTCAGGAAAGTGGATTTTC
TGGGAAATAAATGGCCTGTTAGTTTTGTTTGGGTTATAATCATAAGACTCCTTAATTGCATTCATCATCC
TCTTTGAGTTGATTCTCCACAGTTTAAGAGAGTGATCCATACCACAGGACATTATTTTTTCACCCAAAAG
ATCATAATCAGCACTCAGAACTTCATCTCTGTGCCCTTCCACACCTCCGAATATTGCCACAAGAGTGTCT
GTTT
